Addgene plasmid #129270: pGAN213
Purpose: Control for measuring background levels of yTRAP reporter protein
Depositing lab: Ahmad Khalil. Depositing organization: Boston University Main Campus. Publication: A Genetic Tool to Track Protein Aggregates and Control Prion Inheritance. Newby GA, Kiriakov S, Hallacli E, Kayatekin C, Tsvetkov P, Mancuso CP, Bonner JM, Hesse WR, Chakrabortee S, Manogaran AL, Liebman SW, Lindquist S, Khalil AS. Cell. 2017 Nov 2;171(4):966-979.e18. doi: 10.1016/j.cell.2017.09.041. Epub 2017 Oct 19. PubMed 29056345.
Backbone
  Vector backbone: pGAN147
  Backbone manufacturer: Gregory Newby
  Total vector size (bp): 7233
  Modifications to backbone: Removed synTA expression cassette
  Vector type: Yeast Expression
  Selectable markers: Nourseothricin
Growth in bacteria
  Bacterial resistance: Ampicillin, 100 μg/mL
  Growth temperature: 37°C
  Growth strain: DH5alpha
  Copy number: High Copy
Gene/Insert
  Gene/Insert name: mNeonGreen
  Species: Synthetic
  Insert size (bp): 702
  Promoter: min pCYC1
  Cloning method: Restriction Enzyme; 5′ cloning site DraIII (destroyed during cloning); 3′ cloning site PacI (destroyed during cloning)
  Sequencing primers: 5′ cagcactaaagttgcctggc
Terms and licenses: Academic/Nonprofit Terms; Industry Terms: Not Available to Industry
Depositor comments: reporter only (no yTRAP fusion). 8xop-crCYC1p-NeonGreen-ADH1term. for measuring background levels of reporter protein
How to cite: pGAN213 was a gift from Ahmad Khalil (Addgene plasmid # 129270 ; http://n2t.net/addgene:129270 ; RRID:Addgene_129270)
