[The description below was written by a language model from this plasmid's Addgene catalogue record and pLannotate feature annotations shown in this document.]
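Description:
pGAN213 is a yeast expression plasmid derived from pGAN147 by removing the synTA (synthetic transcriptional activator) expression cassette, leaving only the reporter half of the yTRAP system for tracking protein aggregation and prion states. It is propagated in E. coli as a high-copy plasmid using a ColE1/pUC-type origin and ampicillin resistance (bla). Selection in yeast relies on a nourseothricin acetyltransferase gene flanked by the Ashbya gossypii TEF promoter and terminator. No yeast replication origin or centromere is annotated. A fragment of the S. cerevisiae HO gene lies just downstream of the marker, which suggests chromosomal integration at the HO locus, although the record does not say this and no upstream homology arm is annotated. The first roughly 1.4 kb of the sequenced record carries no annotation. Remnants of pBluescript-type sequence (f1/M13 origin fragments, lacZα, T7 promoter, lac regulatory elements) are carried over from the cloning backbone.

The payload is a single reporter unit described by the depositor as 8xop-crCYC1p-NeonGreen-ADH1term. Eight operator sites for the synthetic activator sit upstream of a minimal CYC1 core promoter, which drives the bright monomeric yellow-green fluorescent protein mNeonGreen, and transcription ends at the ADH1 terminator. The operator array and minimal promoter are not called in the feature table but presumably sit in the unannotated region before the mNeonGreen coding sequence. Because no synTA fusion is encoded, nothing should activate the operators, so any fluorescence reflects basal leakiness of the minimal promoter. The plasmid therefore serves as a reporter-only negative control that sets the background signal for comparison with complete yTRAP sensor strains. The sequenced record (7,197 nt) is slightly shorter than the catalogued size of 7,233 bp.
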