Features (pLannotate 1.2.2; 21 found; start..end, strand, type, name):
   1466..2165    +  CDS            mNeonGreen (fragment): bright monomeric yellow-green fluorescent protein derived from LanYFP (Shaner et al., 2013)
   2186..2373    +  terminator     ADH1 terminator: S. cerevisiae ADH1; transcription terminator for the S. cerevisiae alcohol dehydrogenase 1 (ADH1) gene
   2448..2783    +  promoter       TEF promoter: Ashbya gossypii TEF promoter
   2804..3368    +  CDS            NrsR (fragment): nourseothricin acetyltransferase; Streptomyces noursei nat1; confers resistance to nourseothricin
   3382..3579    +  terminator     TEF terminator: Ashbya gossypii TEF terminator
   3629..4132    +  CDS            HO (fragment): HO_YEAST - Experimental evidence at protein level: Swiss-Prot protein existence level 1. Initiation of mating type interconversion. This protein is a site-specific endonuclease that cleaves a site in the mat locus on chromosome III. The double-strand break is followed by a unidirectional gene conversion event that replaces the information at the mat locus by information copied from either of the two homologous loci (HMR and HML) that reside at the extremity of the chromosome III. Endonuclease expression takes place in late G1 just before cells enter S phase. From Saccharomyces cerevisiae (stra
   4134..4158    +  misc_feature   MCS (fragment): pBluescript multiple cloning site
   4173..4191    -  promoter       T7 promoter: promoter for bacteriophage T7 RNA polymerase
   4194..4351    +  CDS            lacZα (fragment): LacZα fragment of β-galactosidase; lacZ fragment
   4357..4408    -  misc_feature   bom (fragment): basis of mobility region from pBR322
   4427..4583    +  rep_origin     f1 ori (fragment) (sequence partly withheld): f1 bacteriophage origin of replication; arrow indicates direction of (+) strand synthesis
   4583..4804    +  rep_origin     M13 ori (fragment) (sequence partly withheld): M13 bacteriophage origin of replication; arrow indicates direction of (+) strand synthesis
   4805..4854    -  misc_feature   bom (fragment): basis of mobility region from pBR322
   4956..4991    -  CDS            rop (fragment): Rop protein, which maintains plasmids at low copy number; rop
   5086..5190    +  promoter       AmpR promoter: bla
   5191..6051    +  CDS            AmpR: β-lactamase; bla; confers resistance to ampicillin, carbenicillin, and related antibiotics
   6222..6810    +  rep_origin     ori: high-copy-number ColE1/pMB1/pBR322/pUC origin of replication
   6993..7085    +  CDS            lacI (fragment): lac repressor; lacI; The lac repressor binds to the lac operator to inhibit transcription in E. coli. This inhibition can be relieved by adding lactose or isopropyl-β-D-thiogalactopyranoside (IPTG).
   7098..7119    +  protein_bind   CAP binding site: CAP binding activates transcription in the presence of cAMP. E. coli catabolite activator protein
   7134..7152    +  promoter       lac UV5 promoter (fragment): E. coli lac promoter with an "up" mutation
   7174..7190    +  protein_bind   lac operator: The lac repressor binds to the lac operator to inhibit transcription in E. coli. This inhibition can be relieved by adding lactose or isopropyl-β-D-thiogalactopyranoside (IPTG). lac repressor encoded by lacI
>Addgene plasmid #129270 | pGAN213 | addgene full sequence | sequence record 267401 | Addgene NGS Result
CAGGAAACAGCTATGACCATGATTACGCCACTAGTCCGAGGCCTCGAGATCCGATATCGCCGTGGCGGCC
GCCAGCTGAAGCTTAATTATCCTGGGCACGAGTGAAACAAAGCTAAAACCTTTATTTAGCATGGCCATTG
AATGTAACAATTATATATATCGCAAGCACAAAAAATCAAGGAGAGAGAACTACCACTTTGTTCATGTGTA
CAATGTTCATTATCTCCATAAGCAAAAAAAAAAAAATAGAAAACATATGCTATAAGGTTGATATTCTCAC
GAGTAAGCGGCACTTGCTACTTATTGACATTGCAGATTTTTGGCTACAGAAATAGTATATTAGAGATTAT
AATTGCTAATCAAATCAAAATATAAAATTAGTAAACCAAACCATTTATACCCTTCCTTAGTAGTTATGGA
TTGTTTTTTAATGATATTTCTGCAAACCAAAGAAAGATTGTTATCCAGATAGAATTTAGTTTTGATATTC
ATTTTTTTGTTGAAGATTGAACGCCATATCTGGGCCTCATAATTCAAAAGACGGTGCCATTATCGGTAGC
GTTTCGCATTGTACTGGATTTCAGAAATTTCACAGTTGATGAATCGAAAAGAATGGTCTCATTGCAACAC
GTAAGGTTAAGATGTCCCTTTTTACCATTATAGGCAATAAATGAATCATAAAACGACCGTATACTGGTGA
AATAGTAGGGAGAACGAGTACCTGTAGTAAAAAGTATAAATCATAGTTAATCGGGCAATGTCCCTCGATC
AAGGAGTATTGTGTCATGTTCGAGACAAACGCCAACATTTTTGTTTCTTTTGGACAAATGTTGTTTGCAT
TTATGATCCGTTATATTTTGATCTAATGTAGAGTTGCACGTAGTTCTTACTGGCAAAGAAATCGATGCAT
ACCAAAAAAGAATAAAGGTGATATTTGATCTTTACCGTTTAGTTCCAACGTAAAATTGTGCCTTTGGACT
TAAAATGGCGTCTTAAGAGTGAGGACTCGAAAATATTAATAGAGTGAGGACTCGAAAATATTAATAGAGT
GAGGACTCGAAAATATTAATAGAGTGAGGACTCGAAAATATTAATATCGATAGAGTGAGGACTCGAAAAT
ATTAATAGAGTGAGGACTCGAAAATATTAATGAATTCAGAGTGAGGACTCGAAAATATTAATAGAGTGAG
GACTCGAAAATATTAATGGCCGGCCCAGATCCGCCAGGCGTGTATATATAGCGTGGATGGCCAGGCAACT
TTAGTGCTGACACATACAGGCATATATATATGTGTGCGACGACACATGATCATATGGCATGCATGTGCTC
TGTATGTATATAAAACTCTTGTTTTCTTCTTTTCTCTAAATATTCTTTCCTTATACATTAGGACCTTTGC
AGCATAAATTACTATACTTCTATAGACACACAAACACAAATACACACACTGTTTAAACAAAAAATGGGCG
AGGAGGATAACATGGCCTCTCTCCCAGCGACACATGAGTTACACATCTTTGGCTCCATCAACGGTGTGGA
CTTTGACATGGTGGGTCAGGGCACCGGCAATCCAAATGATGGTTATGAGGAGTTAAACCTGAAGTCCACC
AAGGGTGACCTCCAGTTCTCCCCCTGGATTCTGGTCCCTCATATCGGGTATGGCTTCCATCAGTACCTGC
CCTACCCTGACGGGATGTCGCCTTTCCAGGCCGCCATGGTAGATGGCTCCGGATACCAAGTCCATCGCAC
AATGCAGTTTGAAGATGGTGCCTCCCTTACTGTTAACTACCGCTACACCTACGAGGGAAGCCACATCAAA
GGAGAGGCCCAGGTGAAGGGGACTGGTTTCCCTGCTGACGGTCCTGTGATGACCAACTCGCTGACCGCTG
CGGACTGGTGCAGGTCGAAGAAGACTTACCCCAACGACAAAACCATCATCAGTACCTTTAAGTGGAGTTA
CACCACTGGAAATGGCAAGCGCTACCGGAGCACTGCGCGGACCACCTACACCTTTGCCAAGCCAATGGCG
GCTAACTATCTGAAGAACCAGCCGATGTACGTGTTCCGTAAGACGGAGCTCAAGCACTCCAAGACCGAGC
TCAACTTCAAGGAGTGGCAAAAGGCCTTTACCGATGTGATGGGCATGGACGAGCTGTACAAGTAAGGCGC
GCCACTTCTAAATAAGCGAATTTCTTATGATTTATGATTTTTATTATTAAATAAGTTATAAAAAAAATAA
GTGTATACAAATTTTAAAGTGACTCTTAGGTTTTAAAACGAAAATTCTTATTCTTGAGTAACTCTTTCCT
GTAGGTCAGGTTGCTTTCTCAGGTATAGTATGAGGTCGCTCTTATTGACCACACCTCTACCGGCAGATCC
GCTAGGGATAACAGGGTAATATAGATCTGTTTAGCTTGCCTCGTCCCCGCCGGGTCACCCGGCCAGCGAC
ATGGAGGCCCAGAATACCCTCCTTGACAGTCTTGACGTGCGCAGCTCAGGGGCATGATGTGACTGTCGCC
CGTACATTTAGCCCATACATCCCCATGTATAATCATTTGCATCCATACATTTTGATGGCCGCACGGCGCG
AAGCAAAAATTACGGCTCCTCGCTGCAGACCTGCGAGCAGGGAAACGCTCCCCTCACAGACGCGTTGAAT
TGTCCCCACGCCGCGCCCCTGTAGAGAAATATAAAAGGTTAGGATTTGCCACTGAGGTTCTTCTTTCATA
TACTTCCTTTTAAAATCTTGCTAGGATACAGTTCTCACATCACATCCGAACATCAATTGAAACAACCATG
GGTACCACTCTTGACGACACGGCTTACCGGTACCGCACCAGTGTCCCGGGGGACGCCGAGGCCATCGAGG
CACTGGATGGGTCCTTCACCACCGACACCGTCTTCCGCGTCACCGCCACCGGGGACGGCTTCACCCTGCG
GGAGGTGCCGGTGGACCCGCCCCTGACCAAGGTGTTCCCCGACGACGAATCGGACGACGAATCGGACGAC
GGGGAGGACGGCGACCCGGACTCCCGGACGTTCGTCGCGTACGGGGACGACGGCGACCTGGCGGGCTTCG
TGGTCGTCTCGTACTCCGGCTGGAACCGCCGGCTGACCGTCGAGGACATCGAGGTCGCCCCGGAGCACCG
GGGGCACGGGGTCGGGCGCGCGTTGATGGGGCTCGCGACGGAGTTCGCCCGCGAGCGGGGCGCCGGGCAC
CTCTGGCTGGAGGTCACCAACGTCAACGCACCGGCGATCCACGCGTACCGGCGGATGGGGTTCACCCTCT
GCGGCCTGGACACCGCCCTGTACGACGGCACCGCCTCGGACGGCGAGCAGGCGCTCTACATGAGCATGCC
CTGCCCCTAAAGATCTTCAGTACTGACAATAAAAAGATTCTTGTTTTCAAGAACTTGTCATTTGTATAGT
TTTTTTATATTGTAGTTGTTCTATTTTAATCAAATGTTAGCGTGATTTATATTTTTTTTCGCCTCGACAT
CATCTGCCCAGATGCGAAGTTAAGTGCGCAGAAAGTAATATCATGCGTCAATCGTATGTGAATGCTGGTC
GCTATACTGCTGTCGATTCGATACTAACGCCGCCATCCAGTGTCGAAAACGAGCTCGAATTCCTGGGGGA
ACAACTTCACAGAATGTTTTGTCATATTGTCGAAGTGGTCACAAAACAAGAGAAGTTCCGCCAATTATAA
AAAGGGAACCCGTATATTTCAGCTTCACGGATGATTTCCAGGGTGAGAGTACTGTATATGGGCTTACGAT
AGAAGGCCATAAAAATTTCTTGCTTGGCAACAAAATAGAAGTGAAATCATGTCGAGGCTGCTGTGTGGGA
GAACAGCATAAAATATCACAAAAAAAGAATCTAAAACACTGTGTTGCTTGTCCCAGAAAGGGAATCAAGT
ATTTTTATAAAGATTGGAGTGGTAAAAATCGAGTATGTGCTAGATGCTATGGAAGATACAAATTCAGCGG
TCATCACTGTATAAATTGCAAGTATGTACCAGAAGCACGTGAAGTGAAAAAGGCAAAAGACAAAGGCGAA
AAATTGGGCATTACGCCCGAAGGTTTGCCAGTTAAAGGACCAGAGTGTATAAAATGTGGCGGAATCTTAC
AGTGCGGCCGCTCTAGAACTAGTGGATCGATCCCCAATTCGCCCTATAGTGAGTCGTATTACAATTCACT
GGCCGTCGTTTTACAACGTCGTGACTGGGAAAACCCTGGCGTTACCCAACTTAATCGCCTTGCAGCACAT
CCCCCTTTCGCCAGCTGGCGTAATAGCGAAGAGGCCCGCACCGATCGCCCTTCCCAACAGTTGCGCAGCC
TGAATGGCGAATGGCGCCTGATGCGGTATTTTCTCCTTACGCATCTGTGCGGTATTTCACACCGCATA
[95 nt withheld, positions 4409-4503]
T
[46 nt withheld, positions 4505-4550]
C
[63 nt withheld, positions 4552-4614]
CCTTTGACGTTGGAGTCCACGTTCTTT
[37 nt withheld, positions 4642-4678]
ACTCTATCTCGGGCTATTCTTTTGATTTATAAGGGATTTTGCCGATTTCGGTCTATTGGTTAAAAAATGA
GCTGATTTAACAAAAATTTAACGCGAATTTTAACAAAATATTAACGTTTACAATTTTATGGTGCACTCTC
AGTACAATCTGCTCTGATGCCGCATAGTTAAGCCAGCCCCGACACCCGCCAACACCCGCTGACGCGCCCT
GACGGGCTTGTCTGCTCCCGGCATCCGCTTACAGACAAGCTGTGACCGTCTCCGGGAGCTGCATGTGTCA
GAGGTTTTCACCGTCATCACCGAAACGCGCGAGACGAAAGGGCCTCGTGATACGCCTATTTTTATAGGTT
AATGTCATGATAATAATGGTTTCTTAGACGTCAGGTGGCACTTTTCGGGGAAATGTGCGCGGAACCCCTA
TTTGTTTATTTTTCTAAATACATTCAAATATGTATCCGCTCATGAGACAATAACCCTGATAAATGCTTCA
ATAATATTGAAAAAGGAAGAGTATGAGTATTCAACATTTCCGTGTCGCCCTTATTCCCTTTTTTGCGGCA
TTTTGCCTTCCTGTTTTTGCTCACCCAGAAACGCTGGTGAAAGTAAAAGATGCTGAAGATCAGTTGGGTG
CACGAGTGGGTTACATCGAACTGGATCTCAACAGCGGTAAGATCCTTGAGAGTTTTCGCCCCGAAGAACG
TTTTCCAATGATGAGCACTTTTAAAGTTCTGCTATGTGGCGCGGTATTATCCCGTATTGACGCCGGGCAA
GAGCAACTCGGTCGCCGCATACACTATTCTCAGAATGACTTGGTTGAGTACTCACCAGTCACAGAAAAGC
ATCTTACGGATGGCATGACAGTAAGAGAATTATGCAGTGCTGCCATAACCATGAGTGATAACACTGCGGC
CAACTTACTTCTGACAACGATCGGAGGACCGAAGGAGCTAACCGCTTTTTTGCACAACATGGGGGATCAT
GTAACTCGCCTTGATCGTTGGGAACCGGAGCTGAATGAAGCCATACCAAACGACGAGCGTGACACCACGA
TGCCTGTAGCAATGGCAACAACGTTGCGCAAACTATTAACTGGCGAACTACTTACTCTAGCTTCCCGGCA
ACAATTAATAGACTGGATGGAGGCGGATAAAGTTGCAGGACCACTTCTGCGCTCGGCCCTTCCGGCTGGC
TGGTTTATTGCTGATAAATCTGGAGCCGGTGAGCGTGGGTCTCGCGGTATCATTGCAGCACTGGGGCCAG
ATGGTAAGCCCTCCCGTATCGTAGTTATCTACACGACGGGGAGTCAGGCAACTATGGATGAACGAAATAG
ACAGATCGCTGAGATAGGTGCCTCACTGATTAAGCATTGGTAACTGTCAGACCAAGTTTACTCATATATA
CTTTAGATTGATTTAAAACTTCATTTTTAATTTAAAAGGATCTAGGTGAAGATCCTTTTTGATAATCTCA
TGACCAAAATCCCTTAACGTGAGTTTTCGTTCCACTGAGCGTCAGACCCCGTAGAAAAGATCAAAGGATC
TTCTTGAGATCCTTTTTTTCTGCGCGTAATCTGCTGCTTGCAAACAAAAAAACCACCGCTACCAGCGGTG
GTTTGTTTGCCGGATCAAGAGCTACCAACTCTTTTTCCGAAGGTAACTGGCTTCAGCAGAGCGCAGATAC
CAAATACTGTTCTTCTAGTGTAGCCGTAGTTAGGCCACCACTTCAAGAACTCTGTAGCACCGCCTACATA
CCTCGCTCTGCTAATCCTGTTACCAGTGGCTGCTGCCAGTGGCGATAAGTCGTGTCTTACCGGGTTGGAC
TCAAGACGATAGTTACCGGATAAGGCGCAGCGGTCGGGCTGAACGGGGGGTTCGTGCACACAGCCCAGCT
TGGAGCGAACGACCTACACCGAACTGAGATACCTACAGCGTGAGCTATGAGAAAGCGCCACGCTTCCCGA
AGGGAGAAAGGCGGACAGGTATCCGGTAAGCGGCAGGGTCGGAACAGGAGAGCGCACGAGGGAGCTTCCA
GGGGGAAACGCCTGGTATCTTTATAGTCCTGTCGGGTTTCGCCACCTCTGACTTGAGCGTCGATTTTTGT
GATGCTCGTCAGGGGGGCGGAGCCTATGGAAAAACGCCAGCAACGCGGCCTTTTTACGGTTCCTGGCCTT
TTGCTGGCCTTTTGCTCACATGTTCTTTCCTGCGTTATCCCCTGATTCTGTGGATAACCGTATTACCGCC
TTTGAGTGAGCTGATACCGCTCGCCGCAGCCGAACGACCGAGCGCAGCGAGTCAGTGAGCGAGGAAGCGG
AAGAGCGCCCAATACGCAAACCGCCTCTCCCCGCGCGTTGGCCGATTCATTAATGCAGCTGGCACGACAG
GTTTCCCGACTGGAAAGCGGGCAGTGAGCGCAACGCAATTAATGTGAGTTAGCTCACTCATTAGGCACCC
CAGGCTTTACACTTTATGCTTCCGCGGCTCGTATGTTGTGTGGAATTGTGAGCGGATAACAATTTCACA
